Addgene plasmid #225934: 7_T7-Src64B-mScarlet3
Purpose: In vitro synthesis of mRNA for fluorescent protein mScarlet3 tagged with the Src64B membrane localisation signal
Depositing lab: Michalis Averof. Depositing organization: Institut de Genomique Fonctionnelle de Lyon (IGFL). Publication: Targeting the cell membrane in established and emerging model organisms. Karapidaki I, Handberg-Thorsager M, Momose T, Yasuo H, Genikhovich G, Assaf S, Deleau C, Pang Y, Pavlich C, Lohmann B, Rusciano ML, Stranges M, Mathieu J, Zilliox M, Ustyantsev K, Salmon B, Laplace-Builhe B, Koenig M, Colgren JJ, Arnone MI, Berezikov E, Brunet T, Bucher G, Burkhardt P, Dickinson DJ, Houliston E, Huisken J, Leclere L, Averof M. bioRxiv [Preprint]. 2025 Nov 29:2024.11.12.623055. doi: 10.1101/2024.11.12.623055. PubMed 41279658.
Backbone
  Vector backbone: pTwist
  Backbone manufacturer: Twist Bioscience
  Total vector size (bp): 4072
  Vector type: In vitro transcription
Growth in bacteria
  Bacterial resistance: Ampicillin, 100 μg/mL
  Growth temperature: 37°C
  Growth strain: DH5alpha
  Copy number: High Copy
Gene/Insert
  Gene/Insert name: Src64B-mScarlet3
  Species: Synthetic
  Insert size (bp): 1851
  Promoter: T7
  Cloning method: Gene Synthesis
  Sequencing primers: 5′ n/a
Terms and licenses: Academic/Nonprofit Terms; Industry Terms: Not Available to Industry
Depositor comments: Please visit https://doi.org/10.1101/2024.11.12.623055 for bioRxiv preprint.
How to cite: 7_T7-Src64B-mScarlet3 was a gift from Michalis Averof (Addgene plasmid # 225934 ; http://n2t.net/addgene:225934 ; RRID:Addgene_225934)
