[The description below was written by a language model from this plasmid's Addgene catalogue record and pLannotate feature annotations shown in this document.]
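Description:
7_T7-Src64B-mScarlet3 is a 4,072 bp in vitro transcription template built by gene synthesis in a pTwist backbone. It is maintained in E. coli as a high-copy plasmid through a ColE1/pUC-type origin and selected with ampicillin via the β-lactamase gene and its own promoter. The annotation also picks up a short lacZα remnant and an attB1-like Gateway site in the backbone. Neither appears to play a role in the construct's stated use.

The payload is a synthetic 1,851 bp insert placed downstream of a bacteriophage T7 promoter, so that T7 RNA polymerase can be used to produce mRNA in the test tube. Immediately after the T7 promoter, the feature table detects a fragment matching the Drosophila hsp70Bb promoter region. The record does not explain its purpose, though given its position it would be transcribed as part of the 5′ leader of the mRNA. The coding region begins with an N-terminal fragment of Drosophila melanogaster Src64B, a Src-family kinase, which the depositor describes as the membrane localisation signal. This is fused to a red fluorescent protein of the mScarlet family. The automated annotation labels that fragment as an mScarlet-I derivative, but the catalogue identifies it as mScarlet3. About 1 kb of sequence between the fluorescent protein and the origin is unannotated, and part of it must belong to the insert, but the record does not state what it contains.

According to the depositor, the plasmid is used to synthesise mRNA encoding membrane-targeted mScarlet3. The associated work concerns labelling the cell membrane in both established and emerging model organisms.
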