Features (pLannotate 1.2.2; 9 found; start..end, strand, type, name):
    117..160     -  CDS            lacZα (fragment): LacZα fragment of β-galactosidase; lacZ fragment
    213..231     +  promoter       T7 promoter: promoter for bacteriophage T7 RNA polymerase
    241..352     +  promoter       hsp70 promoter (fragment): Drosophila melanogaster hsp70Bb promoter
    365..619     +  CDS            Src64B (fragment): SRC64_DROME - Also known as Src1. Experimental evidence at protein level: Swiss-Prot protein existence level 1. May play a role in the development of neural tissue and smooth muscle. From Drosophila melanogaster (Fruit fly).
    626..1296    +  CDS            mScarlet-2I (fragment): mScarlet-I derivative in which the N- and C-termini have been modified to reduce cytotoxicity (Valbuena et al., 2020) preserves the original mammalian codon optimization
   2308..2896    -  rep_origin     ori: high-copy-number ColE1/pMB1/pBR322/pUC origin of replication
   3013..3037    -  protein_bind   attB1: mutant version of attB; recombination site for the Gateway® BP reaction BP Clonase™
   3137..3997    -  CDS            AmpR: β-lactamase; bla; confers resistance to ampicillin, carbenicillin, and related antibiotics
   3998..30      -  promoter       AmpR promoter (across the origin): bla
>Addgene plasmid #225934 | 7_T7-Src64B-mScarlet3 | addgene full sequence | sequence record 448045 | Addgene NGS Result
TTAGAAAAATAAACAAATAGGGGTTCCGCGCACATTTCCCCGAAAAGTGCCAGATACCTGAAACAAAACC
CATCGTACGGCCAAGGAAGTCTCCAATAACTGTGATCCACCACAAGCGCCAGGGTTTTCCCAGTCACGAC
GTTGTAAAACGACGGCCAGTCATGCATAATCCGCACGCATCTGGAATAAGGAAGTGCCATTCCGCCTGAC
CTTAATACGACTCACTATAGGGCGAATTGGGTAAAGTGCAAGTTAAAGTGAATCAATTAAAAGTAACCAG
CAACCAAGTAAATCAACTGCAACTACTGAAATCTGCCAAGAAGTAATTATTGAATACAAGAAGAGAACTC
TGGGCGCCACAACCATGGGCAACAAATGCTGCAGCAAGCGACAGGATCAGGAACTGGCACTGGCCTATCC
CACTGGGGGCTACAAGAAATCCGACTACACCTTTGGCCAGACGCACATCAACAGCAGCGGCGGCGGCAAC
ATGGGCGGCGTTCTTGGCCAGAAGCATAACAACGGTGGCTCGCTGGACTCGCGCTACACGCCCGATCCCA
ATCATCGGGGTCCGTTGAAAATCGGCGGAAAGGGCGGCGTTGACATCATCAGACCACGCGGATCCATGGA
TAGCACCGAGGCAGTGATCAAGGAGTTCATGCGGTTCAAGGTGCACATGGAGGGCTCCATGAACGGCCAC
GAGTTCGAGATCGAGGGCGAGGGCGAGGGCCGCCCCTACGAGGGCACCCAGACCGCCAAGCTGAGGGTGA
CCAAGGGTGGCCCCCTGCCCTTCTCCTGGGACATCCTGTCCCCTCAGTTCATGTACGGCTCCAGGGCCTT
CACGAAGCACCCCGCCGACATCCCCGACTACTGGAAGCAGTCCTTCCCCGAGGGCTTCAAGTGGGAGCGC
GTGATGAACTTCGAGGACGGCGGCGCTGTGTCCGTGGCCCAGGACACCTCCCTGGAGGACGGCACCCTGA
TCTACAAGGTGAAGCTCCGCGGCACCAACTTCCCTCCTGACGGCCCCGTAATGCAGAAGAAGACAATGGG
CTGGGAAGCATCCACCGAGCGGTTGTACCCCGAGGACGTCGTGCTGAAGGGCGACATTAAGATGGCCCTG
CGCCTGAAGGACGGCGGTCGCTACCTGGCGGACTTCAAGACCACCTACAGGGCCAAGAAGCCCGTGCAGA
TGCCCGGCGCTTTCAACATCGACCGCAAGTTGGACATCACATCCCACAACGAGGACTACACCGTGGTGGA
ACAGTACGAACGCTCCGTGGCCCGCCACTCCACCGGCGGCTCCGGTGGCTCCTAAGCGATCGCTATCGAT
GTTATAAGTTCTGAACCGAGAAAGAGGGGAGAATGTAGAGCCGATAGCTGCCCAATACTGCCACGCCCCC
AGCAGCCCAGGCATGGAAAATAATACAGAGAAAATCCACACTTATTAGGTGCTACTGTAATTTTTTTTAA
ATCGCTTAAAATTATTCGGCGTTTGCCTAGTGCAAGGCCCATTTATGGACAATTGTTTGCCAAACTCAAA
GTTTGCCGGTCGGAGGAAAAGTTACAACGCCAAAATGTGTTGAAAAATGCAAAAGAAATTATTAAAAACA
TTAAAAAATTATTAAATAATCTATGTAATTCTTGAATGTAAACTCTGTGTAAATACTAAAAATGAAAAAC
AAAATGGAAAGCGTAGATGGAGAACAGTTGAATCGTTATATATTTAAATTAATATTGCATTTATTTCCAA
ATTACAGTGGGAGAAGCGCTGACCGACTTCTTGCAGTGTACTCTCGAAATAAAACCCCTGTCTGTACCAC
GTAAAACCCCTACTAAAAATTAGTCTCGCCCGCTGCTCACAGTTAGTTTAGTTCAATTATACGCTACTGT
TTAATTTATTAACTGTACTTATTAATGCGCGTCATGAATAATGATTGACTGTCCCTTATTTTTTTTTTTT
GCTAATTTCTGTATTAAATTTAATGATTTACCATAAAAATATAAATAAAAATGACGGTCGAGTTGTAAAA
TTAATAAAAAAAAAAAACGAATGCTGCGGCCGCAGGCTAGGTGGAGGCTCAGTGATGATAAGTCTGCGAT
GGTGGATGCATGTGTCATGGTCATAGCTGTTTCCTGTGTGAAATTGTTATCCGCTCAGAGGGCACAATCC
TATTCCGCGCTATCCGACAATCTCCAAGACATTAGGTGGAGTTCAGTTCGGCGTATGGCATATGTCGCTG
GAAAGAACATGTGAGCAAAAGGCCAGCAAAAGGCCAGGAACCGTAAAAAGGCCGCGTTGCTGGCGTTTTT
CCATAGGCTCCGCCCCCCTGACGAGCATCACAAAAATCGACGCTCAAGTCAGAGGTGGCGAAACCCGACA
GGACTATAAAGATACCAGGCGTTTCCCCCTGGAAGCTCCCTCGTGCGCTCTCCTGTTCCGACCCTGCCGC
TTACCGGATACCTGTCCGCCTTTCTCCCTTCGGGAAGCGTGGCGCTTTCTCATAGCTCACGCTGTAGGTA
TCTCAGTTCGGTGTAGGTCGTTCGCTCCAAGCTGGGCTGTGTGCACGAACCCCCCGTTCAGCCCGACCGC
TGCGCCTTATCCGGTAACTATCGTCTTGAGTCCAACCCGGTAAGACACGACTTATCGCCACTGGCAGCAG
CCACTGGTAACAGGATTAGCAGAGCGAGGTATGTAGGCGGTGCTACAGAGTTCTTGAAGTGGTGGCCTAA
CTACGGCTACACTAGAAGAACAGTATTTGGTATCTGCGCTCTGCTGAAGCCAGTTACCTTCGGAAAAAGA
GTTGGTAGCTCTTGATCCGGCAAACAAACCACCGCTGGTAGCGGTGGTTTTTTTGTTTGCAAGCAGCAGA
TTACGCGCAGAAAAAAAGGATCTCAAGAAGATCCTTTGATCTTTTCTACGGGGTCTGACGCTCTATTCAA
CAAAGCCGCCGTCCCGTCAAGTCAGCGTAAATGGGTAGGGGGCTTCAAATCGTCCTCGTGATACCAATTC
GGAGCCTGCTTTTTTGTACAAACTTGTTGATAATGGCAATTCAAGGATCTTCACCTAGATCCTTTTAAAT
TAAAAATGAAGTTTTAAATCAATCTAAAGTATATATGAGTAAACTTGGTCTGACAGTTACCAATGCTTAA
TCAGTGAGGCACCTATCTCAGCGATCTGTCTATTTCGTTCATCCATAGTTGCCTGACTCCCCGTCGTGTA
GATAACTACGATACGGGAGGGCTTACCATCTGGCCCCAGTGCTGCAATGATACCGCGAGAGCCACGCTCA
CCGGCTCCAGATTTATCAGCAATAAACCAGCCAGCCGGAAGGGCCGAGCGCAGAAGTGGTCCTGCAACTT
TATCCGCCTCCATCCAGTCTATTAATTGTTGCCGGGAAGCTAGAGTAAGTAGTTCGCCAGTTAATAGTTT
GCGCAACGTTGTTGCCATTGCTACAGGCATCGTGGTGTCACGCTCGTCGTTTGGTATGGCTTCATTCAGC
TCCGGTTCCCAACGATCAAGGCGAGTTACATGATCCCCCATGTTGTGCAAAAAAGCGGTTAGCTCCTTCG
GTCCTCCGATCGTTGTCAGAAGTAAGTTGGCCGCAGTGTTATCACTCATGGTTATGGCAGCACTGCATAA
TTCTCTTACTGTCATGCCATCCGTAAGATGCTTTTCTGTGACTGGTGAGTACTCAACCAAGTCATTCTGA
GAATAGTGTATGCGGCGACCGAGTTGCTCTTGCCCGGCGTCAATACGGGATAATACCGCGCCACATAGCA
GAACTTTAAAAGTGCTCATCATTGGAAAACGTTCTTCGGGGCGAAAACTCTCAAGGATCTTACCGCTGTT
GAGATCCAGTTCGATGTAACCCACTCGTGCACCCAACTGATCTTCAGCATCTTTTACTTTCACCAGCGTT
TCTGGGTGAGCAAAAACAGGAAGGCAAAATGCCGCAAAAAAGGGAATAAGGGCGACACGGAAATGTTGAA
TACTCATACTCTTCCTTTTTCAATATTATTGAAGCATTTATCAGGGTTATTGTCTCATGAGCGGATACAT
ATTTGAATGTAT
