>Addgene plasmid #225934 | 7_T7-Src64B-mScarlet3 | depositor partial sequence | sequence record 442786 | insert
TAATACGACTCACTATAGGGCGAATTGGGTAAAGTGCAAGTTAAAGTGAATCAATTAAAAGTAACCAGCA
ACCAAGTAAATCAACTGCAACTACTGAAATCTGCCAAGAAGTAATTATTGAATACAAGAAGAGAACTCTG
GGCGCCACAACCATGGGCAACAAATGCTGCAGCAAGCGACAGGATCAGGAACTGGCACTGGCCTATCCCA
CTGGGGGCTACAAGAAATCCGACTACACCTTTGGCCAGACGCACATCAACAGCAGCGGCGGCGGCAACAT
GGGCGGCGTTCTTGGCCAGAAGCATAACAACGGTGGCTCGCTGGACTCGCGCTACACGCCCGATCCCAAT
CATCGGGGTCCGTTGAAAATCGGCGGAAAGGGCGGCGTTGACATCATCAGACCACGCGGATCCATGGATA
GCACCGAGGCAGTGATCAAGGAGTTCATGCGGTTCAAGGTGCACATGGAGGGCTCCATGAACGGCCACGA
GTTCGAGATCGAGGGCGAGGGCGAGGGCCGCCCCTACGAGGGCACCCAGACCGCCAAGCTGAGGGTGACC
AAGGGTGGCCCCCTGCCCTTCTCCTGGGACATCCTGTCCCCTCAGTTCATGTACGGCTCCAGGGCCTTCA
CGAAGCACCCCGCCGACATCCCCGACTACTGGAAGCAGTCCTTCCCCGAGGGCTTCAAGTGGGAGCGCGT
GATGAACTTCGAGGACGGCGGCGCTGTGTCCGTGGCCCAGGACACCTCCCTGGAGGACGGCACCCTGATC
TACAAGGTGAAGCTCCGCGGCACCAACTTCCCTCCTGACGGCCCCGTAATGCAGAAGAAGACAATGGGCT
GGGAAGCATCCACCGAGCGGTTGTACCCCGAGGACGTCGTGCTGAAGGGCGACATTAAGATGGCCCTGCG
CCTGAAGGACGGCGGTCGCTACCTGGCGGACTTCAAGACCACCTACAGGGCCAAGAAGCCCGTGCAGATG
CCCGGCGCTTTCAACATCGACCGCAAGTTGGACATCACATCCCACAACGAGGACTACACCGTGGTGGAAC
AGTACGAACGCTCCGTGGCCCGCCACTCCACCGGCGGCTCCGGTGGCTCCTAAGCGATCGCTATCGATGT
TATAAGTTCTGAACCGAGAAAGAGGGGAGAATGTAGAGCCGATAGCTGCCCAATACTGCCACGCCCCCAG
CAGCCCAGGCATGGAAAATAATACAGAGAAAATCCACACTTATTAGGTGCTACTGTAATTTTTTTTAAAT
CGCTTAAAATTATTCGGCGTTTGCCTAGTGCAAGGCCCATTTATGGACAATTGTTTGCCAAACTCAAAGT
TTGCCGGTCGGAGGAAAAGTTACAACGCCAAAATGTGTTGAAAAATGCAAAAGAAATTATTAAAAACATT
AAAAAATTATTAAATAATCTATGTAATTCTTGAATGTAAACTCTGTGTAAATACTAAAAATGAAAAACAA
AATGGAAAGCGTAGATGGAGAACAGTTGAATCGTTATATATTTAAATTAATATTGCATTTATTTCCAAAT
TACAGTGGGAGAAGCGCTGACCGACTTCTTGCAGTGTACTCTCGAAATAAAACCCCTGTCTGTACCACGT
AAAACCCCTACTAAAAATTAGTCTCGCCCGCTGCTCACAGTTAGTTTAGTTCAATTATACGCTACTGTTT
AATTTATTAACTGTACTTATTAATGCGCGTCATGAATAATGATTGACTGTCCCTTATTTTTTTTTTTTGC
TAATTTCTGTATTAAATTTAATGATTTACCATAAAAATATAAATAAAAATGACGGTCGAGTTGTAAAATT
AATAAAAAAAAAAAACGAATGCTGCGGCCGC
